Addgene plasmid #119950: phage UbiC G3BP1-GFP-GFP
Purpose: Lentiviral vector expressing G3BP1-GFP fusion protein
Depositing lab: Jeffrey Chao. Depositing organization: Friedrich Miescher Institute for Biomedical Research. Publication: Single-Molecule Imaging of mRNA Localization and Regulation during the Integrated Stress Response. Wilbertz JH, Voigt F, Horvathova I, Roth G, Zhan Y, Chao JA. Mol Cell. 2019 Jan 4. pii: S1097-2765(18)31036-0. doi: 10.1016/j.molcel.2018.12.006. PubMed 30661979.
Backbone
  Vector backbone: pHAGE-UbiC
  Backbone size w/o insert (bp): 7500
  Total vector size (bp): 9152
  Vector type: Mammalian Expression, Bacterial Expression, Lentiviral
Growth in bacteria
  Bacterial resistance: Ampicillin, 100 μg/mL
  Growth temperature: 37°C
  Growth strain: NEB Stable
  Copy number: High Copy
Gene/Insert
  Gene/Insert name: G3BP1
  Species: H. sapiens (human)
  Insert size (bp): 1398
  Entrez Gene: G3BP1 (a.k.a. G3BP, HDH-VIII)
  Promoter: UbiC
  Tag / fusion protein: GFP (C terminal on insert)
  Cloning method: Unknown
  Sequencing primers: 5′ GTGTGGCACAGCTAGTTCC
Terms and licenses: Academic/Nonprofit Terms; Industry Terms: Not Available to Industry
Depositor comments: Please visit https://www.biorxiv.org/content/10.1101/332502v1 for BioRxiv preprint
How to cite: phage UbiC G3BP1-GFP-GFP was a gift from Jeffrey Chao (Addgene plasmid # 119950 ; http://n2t.net/addgene:119950 ; RRID:Addgene_119950)
