[The description below was written by a language model from this plasmid's Addgene catalogue record and pLannotate feature annotations shown in this document.]
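Description:
phage UbiC G3BP1-GFP-GFP is an HIV-1-based lentiviral transfer plasmid built on the pHAGE-UbiC backbone, about 9.2 kb in total, for stable expression of a fluorescently tagged human G3BP1 in mammalian cells. It is propagated in E. coli as a high-copy plasmid through a ColE1/pUC-type origin and selected with ampicillin via the β-lactamase gene. Small remnants of lac regulatory elements and SV40 origin and poly(A) sequences also sit in the bacterial backbone. The viral portion carries a truncated 5' LTR, the Ψ packaging signal with a short gag fragment, the Rev response element for Rev-dependent nuclear export of the genomic RNA, and the cPPT/CTS element, which aids nuclear import of the reverse-transcribed genome. A ΔU3 3' LTR makes the integrated provirus self-inactivating. No viral structural or enzymatic genes are annotated beyond short fragments, so these functions would have to come from separate helper plasmids.

Between the cPPT and the 3' LTR, the human ubiquitin C promoter drives the 1,398 bp G3BP1 coding sequence. This is followed by two EGFP coding sequences annotated one after the other, which matches the "GFP-GFP" in the name and indicates a tandem C-terminal GFP tag, although the catalogue fields list only a single GFP. A WPRE downstream of the fusion enhances transcript stability and expression. No mammalian selection marker is annotated, so transduced cells would be identified by fluorescence. G3BP1 is a core factor in stress granule assembly, and the associated publication concerns single-molecule imaging of mRNA localization and regulation during the integrated stress response. The construct is therefore suited to use as a live-cell marker of stress granules.
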