Features (pLannotate 1.2.2; 24 found; start..end, strand, type, name):
    377..634     +  LTR            5' LTR (truncated): truncated 5' long terminal repeat (LTR) from HIV-1
    681..806     +  misc_feature   HIV-1 Ψ: packaging signal of human immunodeficiency virus type 1
    790..1128    +  CDS            HIV-1 gag (fragment): gag protein from human immunodeficiency virus 1; gag
   1303..1536    +  misc_feature   RRE: The Rev response element (RRE) of HIV-1 allows for Rev-dependent mRNA export from the nucleus to the cytoplasm.
   1913..2013    +  CDS            Rev (fragment): human immunodeficiency virus 1 (HIV-1) Rev protein; rev; enhances nuclear export of unspliced and incompletely spliced viral mRNAs
   2058..2175    +  misc_feature   cPPT/CTS: central polypurine tract and central termination sequence of HIV-1
   2218..2616    +  promoter       UbC promoter: human ubiquitin C promoter
   2631..4028    +  CDS            G3BP1: G3BP1_HUMAN - Also known as G3BP. Experimental evidence at protein level: Swiss-Prot protein existence level 1. ATP- and magnesium-dependent helicase that plays an essential role in innate immunity (PubMed:30510222). Participates in the DNA- triggered cGAS/STING pathway by promoting the DNA binding and activation of CGAS. Enhances also DDX58-induced type I interferon production probably by helping DDX58 at sensing pathogenic RNA (PubMed:30804210). In addition, plays an essential role in stress granule formation (PubMed:12642610, PubMed:20180778, PubMed:23279204). Unwinds preferentially partial
   4047..4763    +  CDS            EGFP: EGFP is a basic (constitutively fluorescent) green fluorescent protein published in 1996, derived from Aequorea victoria. It is reported to be a rapidly-maturing weak dimer with moderate acid sensitivity.
   4809..5528    +  CDS            EGFP: the original enhanced GFP (Yang et al., 1996) mammalian codon-optimized
   5542..6130    +  misc_feature   WPRE: woodchuck hepatitis virus posttranscriptional regulatory element
   6138..6203    +  CDS            nef (fragment): NEF_HV1Z2 - Experimental evidence at protein level: Swiss-Prot protein existence level 1. Extracellular Nef protein targets CD4(+) T-lymphocytes for apoptosis by interacting with CXCR4 surface receptors. From Human immunodeficiency virus type 1 group M subtype D (isolate Z2/CDC-Z34) (HIV-1).
   6205..6438    +  LTR            3' LTR (ΔU3): self-inactivating 3' long terminal repeat (LTR) from HIV-1
   6643..6747    +  promoter       AmpR promoter: bla
   6748..7608    +  CDS            AmpR: β-lactamase; bla; confers resistance to ampicillin, carbenicillin, and related antibiotics
   7779..8367    +  rep_origin     ori: high-copy-number ColE1/pMB1/pBR322/pUC origin of replication
   8550..8604    +  CDS            lacI (fragment): lac repressor; lacI; The lac repressor binds to the lac operator to inhibit transcription in E. coli. This inhibition can be relieved by adding lactose or isopropyl-β-D-thiogalactopyranoside (IPTG).
   8610..8703    +  rep_origin     SV40 ori (fragment): SV40 origin of replication
   8728..8765    +  CDS            lacI (fragment): lac repressor; lacI; The lac repressor binds to the lac operator to inhibit transcription in E. coli. This inhibition can be relieved by adding lactose or isopropyl-β-D-thiogalactopyranoside (IPTG).
   8778..8799    +  protein_bind   CAP binding site: CAP binding activates transcription in the presence of cAMP. E. coli catabolite activator protein
   8814..8844    +  promoter       lac promoter: promoter for the E. coli lac operon
   8852..8868    +  protein_bind   lac operator: The lac repressor binds to the lac operator to inhibit transcription in E. coli. This inhibition can be relieved by adding lactose or isopropyl-β-D-thiogalactopyranoside (IPTG). lac repressor encoded by lacI
   8902..8985    +  polyA_signal   SV40 poly(A) signal (fragment): SV40 polyadenylation signal
   9152..329     +  CDS            nef (fragment) (across the origin): NEF_HV1BR - Experimental evidence at protein level: Swiss-Prot protein existence level 1. Extracellular Nef protein targets CD4(+) T-lymphocytes for apoptosis by interacting with CXCR4 surface receptors (PubMed:14990729). From Human immunodeficiency virus type 1 group M subtype B (isolate BRU/LAI) (HIV-1).
>Addgene plasmid #119950 | phage UbiC G3BP1-GFP-GFP | addgene full sequence | sequence record 237576 | Addgene NGS Result
TGGAAGGGCTAATTCACTCCCAAAGAAGACAAGATATCCTTGATCTGTGGATCTACCACACACAAGGCTA
CTTCCCTGATTAGCAGAACTACACACCAGGGCCAGGGGTCAGATATCCACTGACCTTTGGATGGTGCTAC
AAGCTAGTACCAGTTGAGCCAGATAAGGTAGAAGAGGCCAATAAAGGAGAGAACACCAGCTTGTTACACC
CTGTGAGCCTGCATGGGATGGATGACCCGGAGAGAGAAGTGTTAGAGTGGAGGTTTGACAGCCGCCTAGC
ATTTCATCACGTGGCCCGAGAGCTGCATCCGGAGTACTTCAAGAACTGCTGATATCGAGCTTGCTACAAG
GGACTTTCCGCTGGGGACTTTCCAGGGAGGCGTGGCCTGGGCGGGACTGGGGAGTGGCGAGCCCTCAGAT
CCTGCATATAAGCAGCTGCTTTTTGCCTGTACTGGGTCTCTCTGGTTAGACCAGATCTGAGCCTGGGAGC
TCTCTGGCTAACTAGGGAACCCACTGCTTAAGCCTCAATAAAGCTTGCCTTGAGTGCTTCAAGTAGTGTG
TGCCCGTCTGTTGTGTGACTCTGGTAACTAGAGATCCCTCAGACCCTTTTAGTCAGTGTGGAAAATCTCT
AGCAGTGGCGCCCGAACAGGGACTTGAAAGCGAAAGGGAAACCAGAGGAGCTCTCTCGACGCAGGACTCG
GCTTGCTGAAGCGCGCACGGCAAGAGGCGAGGGGCGGCGACTGGTGAGTACGCCAAAAATTTTGACTAGC
GGAGGCTAGAAGGAGAGAGATGGGTGCGAGAGCGTCAGTATTAAGCGGGGGAGAATTAGATCGCGATGGG
AAAAAATTCGGTTAAGGCCAGGGGGAAAGAAAAAATATAAATTAAAACATATAGTATGGGCAAGCAGGGA
GCTAGAACGATTCGCAGTTAATCCTGGCCTGTTAGAAACATCAGAAGGCTGTAGACAAATACTGGGACAG
CTACAACCATCCCTTCAGACAGGATCAGAAGAACTTAGATCATTATATAATACAGTAGCAACCCTCTATT
GTGTGCATCAAAGGATAGAGATAAAAGACACCAAGGAAGCTTTAGACAAGATAGAGGAAGAGCAAAACAA
AAGTAAGACCACCGCACAGCAAGCGGCCGGCCGCTGATCTTCAGACCTGGAGGAGGAGATATGAGGGACA
ATTGGAGAAGTGAATTATATAAATATAAAGTAGTAAAAATTGAACCATTAGGAGTAGCACCCACCAAGGC
AAAGAGAAGAGTGGTGCAGAGAGAAAAAAGAGCAGTGGGAATAGGAGCTTTGTTCCTTGGGTTCTTGGGA
GCAGCAGGAAGCACTATGGGCGCAGCGTCAATGACGCTGACGGTACAGGCCAGACAATTATTGTCTGGTA
TAGTGCAGCAGCAGAACAATTTGCTGAGGGCTATTGAGGCGCAACAGCATCTGTTGCAACTCACAGTCTG
GGGCATCAAGCAGCTCCAGGCAAGAATCCTGGCTGTGGAAAGATACCTAAAGGATCAACAGCTCCTGGGG
ATTTGGGGTTGCTCTGGAAAACTCATTTGCACCACTGCTGTGCCTTGGAATGCTAGTTGGAGTAATAAAT
CTCTGGAACAGATTTGGAATCACACGACCTGGATGGAGTGGGACAGAGAAATTAACAATTACACAAGCTT
AATACACTCCTTAATTGAAGAATCGCAAAACCAGCAAGAAAAGAATGAACAAGAATTATTGGAATTAGAT
AAATGGGCAAGTTTGTGGAATTGGTTTAACATAACAAATTGGCTGTGGTATATAAAATTATTCATAATGA
TAGTAGGAGGCTTGGTAGGTTTAAGAATAGTTTTTGCTGTACTTTCTATAGTGAATAGAGTTAGGCAGGG
ATATTCACCATTATCGTTTCAGACCCACCTCCCAACCCCGAGGGGACCCGACAGGCCCGAAGGAATAGAA
GAAGAAGGTGGAGAGAGAGACAGAGACAGATCCATTCGATTAGTGAACGGATCTCGACGGTATCGCCGAA
TTCACAAATGGCAGTATTCATCCACAATTTTAAAAGAAAAGGGGGGATTGGGGGGTACAGTGCAGGGGAA
AGAATAGTAGACATAATAGCAACAGACATACAAACTAAAGAATTACAAAAACAAATTACAAAAATTCAAA
ATTTTCGGGTTTATTACAGGGACAGCAGAGATCCAGTTTGGACTAGTGGCCTCCGCGCCGGGTTTTGGCG
CCTCCCGCGGGCGCCCCCCTCCTCACGGCGAGCGCTGCCACGTCAGACGAAGGGCGCAGCGAGCGTCCTG
ATCCTTCCGCCCGGACGCTCAGGACAGCGGCCCGCTGCTCATAAGACTCGGCCTTAGAACCCCAGTATCA
GCAGAAGGACATTTTAGGACGGGACTTGGGTGACTCTAGGGCACTGGTTTTCTTTCCAGAGAGCGGAACA
GGCGAGGAAAAGTAGTCCCTTCTCGGCGATTCTGCGGAGGGATCTCCGTGGGGCGGTGAACGCCGATGAT
TATATAAGGACGCGCCGGGTGTGGCACAGCTAGTTCCGTCGCAGCCGGGATTTGGGTCGCGGTTCTTGTT
TGTGGATCGCTGTGATCGTCACTTGGCGGCCGCCGCCACCATGGTGATGGAGAAGCCTAGTCCCCTGCTG
GTCGGGCGGGAATTTGTGAGACAGTATTACACACTGCTGAACCAGGCCCCAGACATGCTGCATAGATTTT
ATGGAAAGAACTCTTCTTATGTCCATGGGGGATTGGATTCAAATGGAAAGCCAGCAGATGCAGTCTACGG
ACAGAAAGAAATCCACAGGAAAGTGATGTCACAAAACTTCACCAACTGCCACACCAAGATTCGCCATGTT
GATGCTCATGCCACGCTAAATGATGGTGTGGTAGTCCAGGTGATGGGGCTTCTCTCTAACAACAACCAGG
CTTTGAGGAGATTCATGCAAACGTTTGTCCTTGCTCCTGAGGGGTCTGTTGCAAATAAATTCTATGTTCA
CAATGATATCTTCAGATACCAAGATGAGGTCTTTGGTGGGTTTGTCACTGAGCCTCAGGAGGAGTCTGAA
GAAGAAGTAGAGGAACCTGAAGAAAGACAGCAAACACCTGAGGTGGTACCTGATGATTCTGGAACTTTCT
ATGATCAGGCAGTTGTCAGTAATGACATGGAAGAACATTTAGAGGAGCCTGTTGCTGAACCAGAGCCTGA
TCCTGAACCAGAACCAGAACAAGAACCTGTATCTGAAATCCAAGAGGAAAAGCCTGAGCCAGTATTAGAA
GAAACTGCCCCTGAGGATGCTCAGAAGAGTTCTTCTCCAGCACCTGCAGACATAGCTCAGACAGTACAGG
AAGACTTGAGGACATTTTCTTGGGCATCTGTGACCAGTAAGAATCTTCCACCCAGTGGAGCTGTTCCAGT
TACTGGGATACCACCTCATGTTGTTAAAGTACCAGCTTCACAGCCCCGTCCAGAGTCTAAGCCTGAATCT
CAGATTCCACCACAAAGACCTCAGCGGGATCAAAGAGTGCGAGAACAACGAATAAATATTCCTCCCCAAA
GGGGACCCAGACCAATCCGTGAGGCTGGTGAGCAAGGTGACATTGAACCCCGAAGAATGGTGAGACACCC
TGACAGTCACCAACTCTTCATTGGCAACCTGCCTCATGAAGTGGACAAATCAGAGCTTAAAGATTTCTTT
CAAAGTTATGGAAACGTGGTGGAGTTGCGCATTAACAGTGGTGGGAAATTACCCAATTTTGGTTTTGTTG
TGTTTGATGATTCTGAGCCTGTTCAGAAAGTCCTTAGCAACAGGCCCATCATGTTCAGAGGTGAGGTCCG
TCTGAATGTCGAAGAGAAGAAGACTCGAGCTGCCAGGGAAGGCGACCGACGAGATAATCGCCTTCGGGGA
CCTGGAGGCCCTCGAGGTGGGCTGGGTGGTGGAATGAGAGGCCCTCCCCGTGGAGGCATGGTGCAGAAAC
CAGGATTTGGAGTGGGAAGGGGGCTTGCGCCACGGCAGGGGGGGGGGGGGTCTAGAATGGTGAGCAAGGG
CGAGGAGCTGTTCACCGGGGTGGTGCCCATCCTGGTCGAGCTGGACGGCGACGTAAACGGCCACAAGTTC
AGCGTGTCCGGCGAGGGCGAGGGCGATGCCACCTACGGCAAGCTGACCCTGAAGTTCATCTGCACCACCG
GCAAGCTGCCCGTGCCCTGGCCCACCCTCGTGACCACCCTGACCTACGGCGTGCAGTGCTTCAGCCGCTA
CCCCGACCACATGAAGCAGCACGACTTCTTCAAGTCCGCCATGCCCGAAGGCTACGTCCAGGAGCGCACC
ATCTTCTTCAAGGACGACGGCAACTACAAGACCCGCGCCGAGGTGAAGTTCGAGGGCGACACCCTGGTGA
ACCGCATCGAGCTGAAGGGCATCGACTTCAAGGAGGACGGCAACATCCTGGGGCACAAGCTGGAGTACAA
CTACAACAGCCACAACGTCTATATCATGGCCGACAAGCAGAAGAACGGCATCAAGGTGAACTTCAAGATC
CGCCACAACATCGAGGACGGCAGCGTGCAGCTCGCCGACCACTACCAGCAGAACACCCCCATCGGCGACG
GCCCCGTGCTGCTGCCCGACAACCACTACCTGAGCACCCAGTCCGCCCTGAGCAAAGACCCCAACGAGAA
GCGCGATCACATGGTCCTGCTGGAGTTCGTGACCGCCGCCGGGATCACTCTCGGCATGGACGAGCTGTAC
AAGGGCACAGGCAGCACCGGTTCAGGTTCATCAGGCACAGCTAGTTCAATGGTGAGCAAGGGCGAGGAGC
TGTTCACCGGGGTGGTGCCCATCCTGGTCGAGCTGGACGGCGACGTAAACGGCCACAAGTTCAGCGTGTC
CGGCGAGGGCGAGGGCGATGCCACCTACGGCAAGCTGACCCTGAAGTTCATCTGCACCACCGGCAAGCTG
CCCGTGCCCTGGCCCACCCTCGTGACCACCCTGACCTACGGCGTGCAGTGCTTCAGCCGCTACCCCGACC
ACATGAAGCAGCACGACTTCTTCAAGTCCGCCATGCCCGAAGGCTACGTCCAGGAGCGCACCATCTTCTT
CAAGGACGACGGCAACTACAAGACCCGCGCCGAGGTGAAGTTCGAGGGCGACACCCTGGTGAACCGCATC
GAGCTGAAGGGCATCGACTTCAAGGAGGACGGCAACATCCTGGGGCACAAGCTGGAGTACAACTACAACA
GCCACAACGTCTATATCATGGCCGACAAGCAGAAGAACGGCATCAAGGTGAACTTCAAGATCCGCCACAA
CATCGAGGACGGCAGCGTGCAGCTCGCCGACCACTACCAGCAGAACACCCCCATCGGCGACGGCCCCGTG
CTGCTGCCCGACAACCACTACCTGAGCACCCAGTCCGCCCTGAGCAAAGACCCCAACGAGAAGCGCGATC
ACATGGTCCTGCTGGAGTTCGTGACCGCCGCCGGGATCACTCTCGGCATGGACGAGCTGTACAAGTAAAT
CGATAGATCCTAATCAACCTCTGGATTACAAAATTTGTGAAAGATTGACTGGTATTCTTAACTATGTTGC
TCCTTTTACGCTATGTGGATACGCTGCTTTAATGCCTTTGTATCATGCTATTGCTTCCCGTATGGCTTTC
ATTTTCTCCTCCTTGTATAAATCCTGGTTGCTGTCTCTTTATGAGGAGTTGTGGCCCGTTGTCAGGCAAC
GTGGCGTGGTGTGCACTGTGTTTGCTGACGCAACCCCCACTGGTTGGGGCATTGCCACCACCTGTCAGCT
CCTTTCCGGGACTTTCGCTTTCCCCCTCCCTATTGCCACGGCGGAACTCATCGCCGCCTGCCTTGCCCGC
TGCTGGACAGGGGCTCGGCTGTTGGGCACTGACAATTCCGTGGTGTTGTCGGGGAAATCATCGTCCTTTC
CTTGGCTGCTCGCCTGTGTTGCCACCTGGATTCTGCGCGGGACGTCCTTCTGCTACGTCCCTTCGGCCCT
CAATCCAGCGGACCTTCCTTCCCGCGGCCTGCTGCCGGCTCTGCGGCCTCTTCCGCGTCTTCGCCTTCGC
CCTCAGACGAGTCGGATCTCCCTTTGGGCCGCCTCCCCGCCTGAGATCCTTTAAGACCAATGACTTACAA
GGCAGCTGTAGATCTTAGCCACTTTTTAAAAGAAAAGGGGGGACTGGAAGGGCTAATTCACTCCCAACGA
AGACAAGATCTGCTTTTTGCTTGTACTGGGTCTCTCTGGTTAGACCAGATCTGAGCCTGGGAGCTCTCTG
GCTAACTAGGGAACCCACTGCTTAAGCCTCAATAAAGCTTGCCTTGAGTGCTTCAAGTAGTGTGTGCCCG
TCTGTTGTGTGACTCTGGTAACTAGAGATCCCTCAGACCCTTTTAGTCAGTGTGGAAAATCTCTAGCAGT
AGTAGTTCATGTCATCTTATTATTCAGTATTTATAACTTGCAAAGAAATGAATATCAGAGAGTGAGAGGC
CCGGGTTAATTAAGGAAAGGGCTAGATCATTCTTGAAGACGAAAGGGCCTCGTGATACGCCTATTTTTAT
AGGTTAATGTCATGATAATAATGGTTTCTTAGACGTCAGGTGGCACTTTTCGGGGAAATGTGCGCGGAAC
CCCTATTTGTTTATTTTTCTAAATACATTCAAATATGTATCCGCTCATGAGACAATAACCCTGATAAATG
CTTCAATAATATTGAAAAAGGAAGAGTATGAGTATTCAACATTTCCGTGTCGCCCTTATTCCCTTTTTTG
CGGCATTTTGCCTTCCTGTTTTTGCTCACCCAGAAACGCTGGTGAAAGTAAAAGATGCTGAAGATCAGTT
GGGTGCACGAGTGGGTTACATCGAACTGGATCTCAACAGCGGTAAGATCCTTGAGAGTTTTCGCCCCGAA
GAACGTTTTCCAATGATGAGCACTTTTAAAGTTCTGCTATGTGGCGCGGTATTATCCCGTGTTGACGCCG
GGCAAGAGCAACTCGGTCGCCGCATACACTATTCTCAGAATGACTTGGTTGAGTACTCACCAGTCACAGA
AAAGCATCTTACGGATGGCATGACAGTAAGAGAATTATGCAGTGCTGCCATAACCATGAGTGATAACACT
GCGGCCAACTTACTTCTGACAACGATCGGAGGACCGAAGGAGCTAACCGCTTTTTTGCACAACATGGGGG
ATCATGTAACTCGCCTTGATCGTTGGGAACCGGAGCTGAATGAAGCCATACCAAACGACGAGCGTGACAC
CACGATGCCTGTAGCAATGGCAACAACGTTGCGCAAACTATTAACTGGCGAACTACTTACTCTAGCTTCC
CGGCAACAATTAATAGACTGGATGGAGGCGGATAAAGTTGCAGGACCACTTCTGCGCTCGGCCCTTCCGG
CTGGCTGGTTTATTGCTGATAAATCTGGAGCCGGTGAGCGTGGGTCTCGCGGTATCATTGCAGCACTGGG
GCCAGATGGTAAGCCCTCCCGTATCGTAGTTATCTACACGACGGGGAGTCAGGCAACTATGGATGAACGA
AATAGACAGATCGCTGAGATAGGTGCCTCACTGATTAAGCATTGGTAACTGTCAGACCAAGTTTACTCAT
ATATACTTTAGATTGATTTAAAACTTCATTTTTAATTTAAAAGGATCTAGGTGAAGATCCTTTTTGATAA
TCTCATGACCAAAATCCCTTAACGTGAGTTTTCGTTCCACTGAGCGTCAGACCCCGTAGAAAAGATCAAA
GGATCTTCTTGAGATCCTTTTTTTCTGCGCGTAATCTGCTGCTTGCAAACAAAAAAACCACCGCTACCAG
CGGTGGTTTGTTTGCCGGATCAAGAGCTACCAACTCTTTTTCCGAAGGTAACTGGCTTCAGCAGAGCGCA
GATACCAAATACTGTTCTTCTAGTGTAGCCGTAGTTAGGCCACCACTTCAAGAACTCTGTAGCACCGCCT
ACATACCTCGCTCTGCTAATCCTGTTACCAGTGGCTGCTGCCAGTGGCGATAAGTCGTGTCTTACCGGGT
TGGACTCAAGACGATAGTTACCGGATAAGGCGCAGCGGTCGGGCTGAACGGGGGGTTCGTGCACACAGCC
CAGCTTGGAGCGAACGACCTACACCGAACTGAGATACCTACAGCGTGAGCTATGAGAAAGCGCCACGCTT
CCCGAAGGGAGAAAGGCGGACAGGTATCCGGTAAGCGGCAGGGTCGGAACAGGAGAGCGCACGAGGGAGC
TTCCAGGGGGAAACGCCTGGTATCTTTATAGTCCTGTCGGGTTTCGCCACCTCTGACTTGAGCGTCGATT
TTTGTGATGCTCGTCAGGGGGGCGGAGCCTATGGAAAAACGCCAGCAACGCGGCCTTTTTACGGTTCCTG
GCCTTTTGCTGGCCTTTTGCTCACATGTTCTTTCCTGCGTTATCCCCTGATTCTGTGGATAACCGTATTA
CCGCCTTTGAGTGAGCTGATACCGCTCGCCGCAGCCGAACGACCGAGCGCAGCGAGTCAGTGAGCGAGGA
AGCGGAAGAGCGCCCAATACGCAAACCGCCTCTCCCCGCGCGTTGGCCGATTCATTAATGCAGCAAGCTC
ATGGCTGACTAATTTTTTTTATTTATGCAGAGGCCGAGGCCGCCTCGGCCTCTGAGCTATTCCAGAAGTA
GTGAGGAGGCTTTTTTGGAGGCCTAGGCTTTTGCAAAAAGCTCCCCGTGGCACGACAGGTTTCCCGACTG
GAAAGCGGGCAGTGAGCGCAACGCAATTAATGTGAGTTAGCTCACTCATTAGGCACCCCAGGCTTTACAC
TTTATGCTTCCGGCTCGTATGTTGTGTGGAATTGTGAGCGGATAACAATTTCACACAGGAAACAGCTATG
ACATGATTACGAATTTCACAAATAAAGCATTTTTTTCACTGCATTCTAGTTGTGGTTTGTCCAAACTCAT
CAATGTATCTTATCATGTCTGGATCAACTGGATAACTCAAGCTAACCAAAATCATCCCAAACTTCCCACC
CCATACCCTATTACCACTGCCAATTACCTGTGGTTTCATTTACTCTAAACCTGTGATTCCTCTGAATTAT
TTTCATTTTAAAGAAATTGTATTTGTTAAATATGTACTACAAACTTAGTAGT
